Addgene plasmid #74643: pIM23
Purpose: Centromeric plasmid to construct episomal C-terminal fusions of genes with yeast-adapted TagRFP-T and HIS3 selection marker
Depositing lab: Jiří Hašek. Depositing organization: Institute of Microbiology, Academy of Sciences of the Czech Republic. Publication: New integrative modules for multicolor-protein labeling and live-cell imaging in Saccharomyces cerevisiae. Malcova I, Farkasovsky M, Senohrabkova L, Vasicova P, Hasek J. FEMS Yeast Res. 2016 Mar 17. pii: fow027. 10.1093/femsyr/fow027 PubMed 26994102.
Backbone
  Vector backbone: pUG23
  Backbone manufacturer: U. Gueldener
  Backbone size w/o insert (bp): 6303
  Total vector size (bp): 6317
  Modifications to backbone: Replacement of yEGFP with yTagRFP-T
  Vector type: Yeast Expression
  Selectable markers: HIS3
Growth in bacteria
  Bacterial resistance: Ampicillin, 100 μg/mL
  Growth temperature: 37°C
  Growth strain: DH5alpha
  Copy number: Low Copy
Gene/Insert
  Gene/Insert name: yTagRFP-T (alt name: fluorescent protein)
  Promoter: MET25
  Cloning method: Gibson Cloning
  Sequencing primers: 5′ M13reverse; 3′ M13fw
Resource information
  A portion of this plasmid was derived from a plasmid made by: M. Whiteway, McGill University, Montreal, Canada
Terms and licenses: Academic/Nonprofit Terms; Industry Terms: Not Available to Industry
How to cite: pIM23 was a gift from Jiří Hašek (Addgene plasmid # 74643 ; http://n2t.net/addgene:74643 ; RRID:Addgene_74643)
