[The description below was written by a language model from this plasmid's Addgene catalogue record and pLannotate feature annotations shown in this document.]
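Description:
pIM23 is a centromeric yeast–E. coli shuttle vector for expressing episomal C-terminal fusions of a gene of interest to a yeast-adapted red fluorescent protein, TagRFP-T, in Saccharomyces cerevisiae. It derives from the pUG23 backbone, in which the original yEGFP coding sequence was replaced with yTagRFP-T by Gibson assembly, giving a plasmid of about 6.3 kb. In yeast it is maintained through a CEN6/ARS element, which provides autonomous replication and stable segregation at roughly single-copy level. Selection there is by complementation of histidine auxotrophy with the HIS3 marker under its own promoter. In E. coli it replicates from a ColE1/pUC-type origin and is selected with ampicillin via the β-lactamase gene. The catalogue lists it as low copy, although the annotated origin is of the high-copy type. An f1 origin and remnants of the pBluescript lacZα region, including the lac promoter/operator and flanking T3 and T7 promoters, are also present.

The expression cassette consists of the MET25 (MET17) promoter, a fragment of the pBluescript multiple cloning site, the TagRFP-T open reading frame and the CYC1 terminator. A gene cloned in frame into the polylinker is therefore transcribed from the methionine-repressible promoter and fused at its C-terminus to the fluorophore, so expression can be tuned through the methionine content of the medium. No target gene is present in the plasmid as deposited. It belongs to a set of modules for multicolour protein labelling and is intended for live-cell imaging of protein localization in budding yeast, alongside spectrally distinct tags.
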