Features (pLannotate 1.2.2; 22 found; start..end, strand, type, name):
    137..186     +  misc_feature   bom (fragment): basis of mobility region from pBR322
    187..267     -  CDS            MRM1 (fragment): MRM1_YEAST - Also known as PET56 From Saccharomyces cerevisiae (strain ATCC 204508 / S288c) (Baker's yeast).
    317..503     +  promoter       HIS3 promoter: S. cerevisiae HIS3
    504..1166    +  CDS            HIS3: imidazoleglycerol-phosphate dehydratase, required for histidine biosynthesis; S. cerevisiae HIS3; yeast auxotrophic marker
   1374..1425    +  misc_feature   bom (fragment): basis of mobility region from pBR322
   1426..1881    -  rep_origin     f1 ori (sequence partly withheld): f1 bacteriophage origin of replication; arrow indicates direction of (+) strand synthesis
   1889..2044    -  CDS            lacZα (fragment): LacZα fragment of β-galactosidase; lacZ fragment
   2052..2070    +  promoter       T7 promoter: promoter for bacteriophage T7 RNA polymerase
   2101..2290    -  terminator     CYC1 terminator: S. cerevisiae CYC1; transcription terminator for CYC1
   2351..3082    -  CDS            TagRFP-T: TagRFP-T is a basic (constitutively fluorescent) red fluorescent protein published in 2008, derived from Entacmaea quadricolor. It has low acid sensitivity.
   3083..3146    -  misc_feature   MCS (fragment): pBluescript multiple cloning site
   3146..3495    -  promoter       MET17 promoter: S. cerevisiae MET17; expression is repressed by methionine; MET15; MET25
   3546..3564    -  promoter       T3 promoter: promoter for bacteriophage T3 RNA polymerase
   3609..3625    -  protein_bind   lac operator: The lac repressor binds to the lac operator to inhibit transcription in E. coli. This inhibition can be relieved by adding lactose or isopropyl-β-D-thiogalactopyranoside (IPTG). lac repressor encoded by lacI
   3633..3663    -  promoter       lac promoter: promoter for the E. coli lac operon
   3678..3699    -  protein_bind   CAP binding site: CAP binding activates transcription in the presence of cAMP. E. coli catabolite activator protein
   3712..3804    -  CDS            lacI (fragment): lac repressor; lacI; The lac repressor binds to the lac operator to inhibit transcription in E. coli. This inhibition can be relieved by adding lactose or isopropyl-β-D-thiogalactopyranoside (IPTG).
   3987..4575    -  rep_origin     ori: high-copy-number ColE1/pMB1/pBR322/pUC origin of replication
   4746..5606    -  CDS            AmpR: β-lactamase; bla; confers resistance to ampicillin, carbenicillin, and related antibiotics
   5607..5711    -  promoter       AmpR promoter: bla
   5748..6251    +  misc_feature   CEN/ARS: S. cerevisiae CEN6 centromere fused to an autonomously replicating sequence
   6320..35      +  CDS            rop (fragment) (across the origin): Rop protein, which maintains plasmids at low copy number; rop
>Addgene plasmid #74643 | pIM23 | depositor full sequence | sequence record 148919 | pIM23 sequence 6320 bps
TCGCGCGTTTCGGTGATGACGGTGAAAACCTCTGACACATGCAGCTCCCGGAGACGGTCACAGCTTGTCT
GTAAGCGGATGCCGGGAGCAGACAAGCCCGTCAGGGCGCGTCAGCGCGTGTTGGCGGGTGTCGGGGCTGG
CTTAACTATGCGGCATCAGAGCAGATTGTACTGAGAGTGCACCATAAATTCCCGTTTTAAGAGCTTGGTG
AGCGCTAGGAGTCACTGCCAGGTATCGTTTGAACACGGCATTAGTCAGGGAAGTCATAACACAGTCCTTT
CCCGCAATTTTCTTTTTCTATTACTCTTGGCCTCCTCTAGTACACTCTATATTTTTTTATGCCTCGGTAA
TGATTTTCATTTTTTTTTTTCCCCTAGCGGATGACTCTTTTTTTTTCTTAGCGATTGGCATTATCACATA
ATGAATTATACATTATATAAAGTAATGTGATTTCTTCGAAGAATATACTAAAAAATGAGCAGGCAAGATA
AACGAAGGCAAAGATGACAGAGCAGAAAGCCCTAGTAAAGCGTATTACAAATGAAACCAAGATTCAGATT
GCGATCTCTTTAAAGGGTGGTCCCCTAGCGATAGAGCACTCGATCTTCCCAGAAAAAGAGGCAGAAGCAG
TAGCAGAACAGGCCACACAATCGCAAGTGATTAACGTCCACACAGGTATAGGGTTTCTGGACCATATGAT
ACATGCTCTGGCCAAGCATTCCGGCTGGTCGCTAATCGTTGAGTGCATTGGTGACTTACACATAGACGAC
CATCACACCACTGAAGACTGCGGGATTGCTCTCGGTCAAGCTTTTAAAGAGGCCCTAGGGGCCGTGCGTG
GAGTAAAAAGGTTTGGATCAGGATTTGCGCCTTTGGATGAGGCACTTTCCAGAGCGGTGGTAGATCTTTC
GAACAGGCCGTACGCAGTTGTCGAACTTGGTTTGCAAAGGGAGAAAGTAGGAGATCTCTCTTGCGAGATG
ATCCCGCATTTTCTTGAAAGCTTTGCAGAGGCTAGCAGAATTACCCTCCACGTTGATTGTCTGCGAGGCA
AGAATGATCATCACCGTAGTGAGAGTGCGTTCAAGGCTCTTGCGGTTGCCATAAGAGAAGCCACCTCGCC
CAATGGTACCAACGATGTTCCCTCCACCAAAGGTGTTCTTATGTAGTGACACCGATTATTTAAAGCTGCA
GCATACGATATATATACATGTGTATATATGTATACCTATGAATGTCAGTAAGTATGTATACGAACAGTAT
GATACTGAAGATGACAAGGTAATGCATCATTCTATACGTGTCATTCTGAACGAGGCGCGCTTTCCTTTTT
TCTTTTTGCTTTTTCTTTTTTTTTCTCTTGAACTCGACGGATCTATGCGGTGTGAAATACCGCACAGATG
CGTAAGGAGAAAATACCGCATCAGGAAATTGTAAACGTTAATATTTTGTTAAAATTCGCGTTAAATTTTT
GTTAAATCAGCTCATTTTTTAACCAATAGGCCGAAATCGGCAAAATCCCTTATAAATCAAAAGAATAGAC
CGAGATAGGGT
[37 nt withheld, positions 1552-1588]
AAAGAACGTGGACTCCAACGTCAAAGG
[49 nt withheld, positions 1616-1664]
T
[91 nt withheld, positions 1666-1756]
G
[124 nt withheld, positions 1758-1881]
CGCGCCATTCGCCATTCAGGCTGCGCAACTGTTGGGAAGGGCGATCGGTGCGGGCCTCTTCGCTATTACG
CCAGCTGGCGAAAGGGGGATGTGCTGCAAGGCGATTAAGTTGGGTAACGCCAGGGTTTTCCCAGTCACGA
CGTTGTAAAACGACGGCCAGTGAGCGCGCGTAATACGACTCACTATAGGGCGAATTGGGTACCGGCCACA
AATTAAAGCCTTCGAGCGTCCCAAAACCTTCTCAAGCAAGGTTTTCAGTATAATGTTACATGCGTACACG
CGTCTGTACAGAAAAAAAAGAAAAATTTGAAATATAAATAACGTTCTTAATACTAACATAACTATAAAAA
AATAAATAGGGACCTAGACTTCAGGTTGTCTAACTCCTTCCTTTTCGGTTAGAGCGGATGTGGGGGGAGG
GCGTGAATGTAAGCGTGACATAACTAATTACATGACTCGACCAGTTTTACTTATACAATTCGTCCATACC
GTTCAACTTATGACCTAACTTGGAAGGCAAATCGCAGTATCTTGCAACAGCGACTTCGTGTTGTTCAACA
TATGTTTCCTTGTCTGCTTCTTTAATTCTTTCCAATCTATGATCGACGTAGTATACACCAGGCATCTTCA
AGTTTTTAGCTGGCTTTTTAGATCTGTAAGTGGTCTTGAAATTGCAAATTAAGTGACCACCACCAACTAA
TTTCAATGCCATGTCAGTTCGACCTTCTAAACCACCATCGGCAGGATACAACATTTCGGTGTTTGCTTCC
CAACCCAAAGTTTTCTTTTGCATTACAGGACCGTTACTTGGGAAGTTTACACCTCTGATCTTAACGTTAT
AGATTAAACAACCGTCTTGCAAGGATGTATCTTGTGTGGCAGTCAAAACACCACCGTCTTCATATGTAGT
GACTCTTTCCCAAGTGAAACCTTCAGGGAATGATTGCTTAAAGAAATCTGGTATACCTTGAGTATGATTG
ATGAAGGTTCTTGAACCGTACATAAAAGATGTAGCTAAGATATCGAAGGCAAAAGGCAATGGACCACCTT
CTACAACTTTAATTCTCATGGTTTGTGTACCTTCATATGGTTTACCTTCACCTTCAGAGGTACACTTAAA
ATGGTGGTTATTTACAGTACCTTCCATATACAACTTCATGTGCATGTTTTCCTTAATCAATTCTTCACCC
TTAGATACCATGTCGACGGTATCGATAAGCTTGATATCGAATTCCTGCAGCCCGGGGGATCCACTAGTTC
TAGAGTATGGATGGGGGTAATAGAATTGTATCTATGTATCTGACGACCCTGTATTACACGAAGGAAATAG
TAGATGAAAAGACAAGAGAGCAAGAAAAAGGAAAAACTTCCTTTCTAACAGACGCTTTACTTAACCTTAT
ATATATCTTATTTTTTTCATCGAGCGTGTTCAATTGGACAAGGTGCCACCTTTTCGACACTTCGGTTATT
ATGTTACACAGTTTTCATGAGGATGGCGCCTTGACTAACTTAATTAGTCATTTGCCAACCACCACAGTTC
CCCAATATCGACAGCTTCACGTGCCATTTGCCATTTTGCGATCATGTGACCTCAAGAGAAAAAGCAAAAA
ATAATGAGAGCTAAGGGATTCGAACCCTTGCATCCGGAGCTCCAGCTTTTGTTCCCTTTAGTGAGGGTTA
ATTGCGCGCTTGGCGTAATCATGGTCATAGCTGTTTCCTGTGTGAAATTGTTATCCGCTCACAATTCCAC
ACAACATAGGAGCCGGAAGCATAAAGTGTAAAGCCTGGGGTGCCTAATGAGTGAGGTAACTCACATTAAT
TGCGTTGCGCTCACTGCCCGCTTTCCAGTCGGGAAACCTGTCGTGCCAGCTGCATTAATGAATCGGCCAA
CGCGCGGGGAGAGGCGGTTTGCGTATTGGGCGCTCTTCCGCTTCCTCGCTCACTGACTCGCTGCGCTCGG
TCGTTCGGCTGCGGCGAGCGGTATCAGCTCACTCAAAGGCGGTAATACGGTTATCCACAGAATCAGGGGA
TAACGCAGGAAAGAACATGTGAGCAAAAGGCCAGCAAAAGGCCAGGAACCGTAAAAAGGCCGCGTTGCTG
GCGTTTTTCCATAGGCTCCGCCCCCCTGACGAGCATCACAAAAATCGACGCTCAAGTCAGAGGTGGCGAA
ACCCGACAGGACTATAAAGATACCAGGCGTTTCCCCCTGGAAGCTCCCTCGTGCGCTCTCCTGTTCCGAC
CCTGCCGCTTACCGGATACCTGTCCGCCTTTCTCCCTTCGGGAAGCGTGGCGCTTTCTCATAGCTCACGC
TGTAGGTATCTCAGTTCGGTGTAGGTCGTTCGCTCCAAGCTGGGCTGTGTGCACGAACCCCCCGTTCAGC
CCGACCGCTGCGCCTTATCCGGTAACTATCGTCTTGAGTCCAACCCGGTAAGACACGACTTATCGCCACT
GGCAGCAGCCACTGGTAACAGGATTAGCAGAGCGAGGTATGTAGGCGGTGCTACAGAGTTCTTGAAGTGG
TGGCCTAACTACGGCTACACTAGAAGGACAGTATTTGGTATCTGCGCTCTGCTGAAGCCAGTTACCTTCG
GAAAAAGAGTTGGTAGCTCTTGATCCGGCAAACAAACCACCGCTGGTAGCGGTGGTTTTTTTGTTTGCAA
GCAGCAGATTACGCGCAGAAAAAAAGGATCTCAAGAAGATCCTTTGATCTTTTCTACGGGGTCTGACGCT
CAGTGGAACGAAAACTCACGTTAAGGGATTTTGGTCATGAGATTATCAAAAAGGATCTTCACCTAGATCC
TTTTAAATTAAAAATGAAGTTTTAAATCAATCTAAAGTATATATGAGTAAACTTGGTCTGACAGTTACCA
ATGCTTAATCAGTGAGGCACCTATCTCAGCGATCTGTCTATTTCGTTCATCCATAGTTGCCTGACTCCCC
GTCGTGTAGATAACTACGATACGGGAGGGCTTACCATCTGGCCCCAGTGCTGCAATGATACCGCGAGACC
CACGCTCACCGGCTCCAGATTTATCAGCAATAAACCAGCCAGCCGGAAGGGCCGAGCGCAGAAGTGGTCC
TGCAACTTTATCCGCCTCCATCCAGTCTATTAATTGTTGCCGGGAAGCTAGAGTAAGTAGTTCGCCAGTT
AATAGTTTGCGCAACGTTGTTGCCATTGCTACAGGCATCGTGGTGTCACGCTCGTCGTTTGGTATGGCTT
CATTCAGCTCCGGTTCCCAACGATCAAGGCGAGTTACATGATCCCCCATGTTGTGCAAAAAAGCGGTTAG
CTCCTTCGGTCCTCCGATCGTTGTCAGAAGTAAGTTGGCCGCAGTGTTATCACTCATGGTTATGGCAGCA
CTGCATAATTCTCTTACTGTCATGCCATCCGTAAGATGCTTTTCTGTGACTGGTGAGTACTCAACCAAGT
CATTCTGAGAATAGTGTATGCGGCGACCGAGTTGCTCTTGCCCGGCGTCAATACGGGATAATACCGCGCC
ACATAGCAGAACTTTAAAAGTGCTCATCATTGGAAAACGTTCTTCGGGGCGAAAACTCTCAAGGATCTTA
CCGCTGTTGAGATCCAGTTCGATGTAACCCACTCGTGCACCCAACTGATCTTCAGCATCTTTTACTTTCA
CCAGCGTTTCTGGGTGAGCAAAAACAGGAAGGCAAAATGCCGCAAAAAAGGGAATAAGGGCGACACGGAA
ATGTTGAATACTCATACTCTTCCTTTTTCAATATTATTGAAGCATTTATCAGGGTTATTGTCTCATGAGC
GGATACATATTTGAATGTATTTAGAAAAATAAACAAATAGGGGTTCCGCGCACATTTCCCCGAAAAGTGC
CACCTGGGTCCTTTTCATCACGTGCTATAAAAATAATTATAATTTAAATTTTTTAATATAAATATATAAA
TTAAAAATAGAAAGTAAAAAAAGAAATTAAAGAAAAAATAGTTTTTGTTTTCCGAAGATGTAAAAGACTC
TAGGGGGATCGCCAACAAATACTACCTTTTATCTTGCTCTTCCTGCTCTCAGGTATTAATGCCGAATTGT
TTCATCTTGTCTGTGTAGAAGACCACACACGAAAATCCTGTGATTTTACATTTTACTTATCGTTAATCGA
ATGTATATCTATTTAATCTGCTTTTCTTGTCTAATAAATATATATGTAAAGTACGCTTTTTGTTGAAATT
TTTTAAACCTTTGTTTATTTTTTTTTCTTCATTCCGTAACTCTTCTACCTTCTTTATTTACTTTCTAAAA
TCCAAATACAAAACATAAAAATAAATAAACACAGAGTAAATTCCCAAATTATTCCATCATTAAAAGATAC
GAGGCGCGTGTAAGTTACAGGCAAGCGATCCGTCCTAAGAAACCATTATTATCATGACATTAACCTATAA
AAATAGGCGTATCACGAGGCCCTTTCGTC
