>Addgene plasmid #74643 | pIM23 | addgene partial sequence | sequence record 148750 | pBluescript-SK 5'-tctagaactagtggatc-3'
AGCTTATCGATACCGTCGACATGGTATCTAAGGGTGAAGAATTGATTAAGGAAAACATGCACATGAAGTT
GTATATGGAAGGTACTGTAAATAACCACCATTTTAAGTGTACCTCTGAAGGTGAAGGTAAACCATATGAA
GGTACACAAACCATGAGAATTAAAGTTGTAGAAGGTGGTCCATTGCCTTTTGCCTTCGATATCTTAGCTA
CATCTTTTATGTACGGTTCAAGAACCTTCATCAATCATACTCAAGGTATACCAGATTTCTTTAAGCAATC
ATTCCCTGAAGGTTTCACTTGGGAAAGAGTCACTACATATGAAGACGGTGGTGTTTTGACTGCCACACAA
GATACATCCTTGCAAGACGGTTGTTTAATCTATAACGTTAAGATCAGAGGTGTAAACTTCCCAAGTAACG
GTCCTGTAATGCAAAAGAAAACTTTGGGTTGGGAAGCAAACACCGAAATGTTGTATCCTGCCGATGGTGG
TTTAGAAGGTCGAACTGACATGGCATTGAAATTAGTTGGTGGTGGTCACTTAATTTGCAATTTCAAGACC
ACTTACAGATCTAAAAAGCCAGCTAAAAACTTGAAGATGCCTGGTGTATACTACGTCGATCATAGATTGG
AAAGAATTAAAGAAGCAGACAAGGAAACATATGTTGAACAACACGAAGTCGCTGTTGCAAGATACTGCGA
TTTGCCTTCCAAGTTAGGTCATAAGTTGAACGGTATGGACGAATTGTATAAGTAAAACTGGTCGAGTCAT
GTAATTAGTTATGTCACGCTTACATTCACGCCCTCCCCCCACATCCGCTCTAACCGAAAAGGAAGGAGTT
AGACAACCTGAAGTCTAGGTCCCTATTTATTTTTTTATAGTTATGTTAGTATTAAGAACGTTATTTATAT
TTCAAATTTTTCTTTTTTTTCTGTACAGACGCGTGTACGCATGTAACATTATACTGAAAACCTTGCTTGA
GAAGGTTTTGGGACGCTCGAAGGCTTTAATTTGTGGCCGGTACCC
