>Addgene plasmid #74643 | pIM23 | addgene partial sequence | sequence record 148752 | pRS-marker 5'-cggcatcagagcagattgta-3'
TCCCGTTTTAAGAGCTTGGTGAGCGCTAGGAGTCACTGCCAGGTATCGTTTGAACACGGCATTAGTCAGG
GAAGTCATAACACAGTCCTTTCCCGCAATTTTCTTTTTCTATTACTCTTGGCCTCCTCTAGTACACTCTA
TATTTTTTTATGCCTCGGTAATGATTTTCATTTTTTTTTTTCCACCTAGCGGATGACTCTTTTTTTTTCT
TAGCGATTGGCATTATCACATAATGAATTATACATTATATAAAGTAATGTGATTTCTTCGAAGAATATAC
TAAAAAATGAGCAGGCAAGATAAACGAAGGCAAAGATGACAGAGCAGAAAGCCCTAGTAAAGCGTATTAC
AAATGAAACCAAGATTCAGATTGCGATCTCTTTAAAGGGTGGTCCCCTAGCGATAGAGCACTCGATCTTC
CCAGAAAAAGAGGCAGAAGCAGTAGCAGAACAGGCCACACAATCGCAAGTGATTAACGTCCACACAGGTA
TAGGGTTTCTGGACCATATGATACATGCTCTGGCCAAGCATTCCGGCTGGTCGCTAATCGTTGAGTGCAT
TGGTGACTTACACATAGACGACCATCACACCACTGAAGACTGCGGGATTGCTCTCGGTCAAGCTTTTAAA
GAGGCCCTAGGGGCCGTGCGTGGAGTAAAAAGGTTTGGATCAGGATTTGCGCCTTTGGATGAGGCACTTT
CCAGAGCGGTGGTAGATCTTTCGAACAGGCCGTACGCAGTTGTCGAACTTGGTTTGCAAAGGGAGAAAGT
AGGAGATCTCTCTTGCGAGATGATCCCGCATTTTCTTGAAAGCTTTGCAGAGGCTAGCAGAATTACCCTC
CACGTTGATTGTCTGCGAGGCAAGAATGATCATCACCGTAGTGAGAGTGCGTTCAAGGCTCTTGCGGTTG
CCATAAGAGAAGCCACCTCGCCCAATGGTACCAACGATGTTCCCTCCACCAAAGGTGTTCTTATGTAGTG
ACACCGATTATT
